>Addgene plasmid #22761 | pAc5.1A-Dm-miR-13a | depositor full sequence | sequence record 57772 | pAc5.1A-Dm-miR-13a sequence 5640 bps
CTTCAAGGAATTAATTCTATATTCTAAAAACACAAATGATACTTCTAAAAAAAATCATGAATGGCATCAA
CTCTGAATCAAATCTTTGCAGATGCACCTACTTCTCATTTCCACTGTCACATCATTTTTCCAGATCTCGC
TGCCTGTTATGTGGCCCACAAACCAAGACACGTTTTATGGCCATTAAAGCTGGCTGATCGTCGCCAAACA
CCAAATACATATCAATATGTACATTCGAGAAAGAAGCGATCAAAGAAGCGTCTTCGGGCGAGTAGGAGAA
TGCGGAGGAGAAGGAGAACGAGCTGATCTAGTATCTCTCCACAATCCAATGCCAACTGACCAACTGGCCA
TATTCGGAGCAATTTGAAGCCAATTTCCATCGCCTGGCGATCGCTCCATTCTTGGCTATATGTTTTTCAC
CGTTCCCGGGGCCATTTTCAAAGACTCGTCGGTAAGATAAGATTGTGTCACTCGCTGTCTCTCTTCATTT
GTCGAAGAATGCTGAGGAATTTCGCGATGACGTCGGCGAGTATTTTGAAGAATGAGAATAATTTGTATTT
ATACGAAAATCAGTTAGTGGAATTTTCTACAAAAACATGTTATCTATAGATAATTTTGTTGCAAAATATG
TTGACTATGACAAAGATTGTATGTATATACCTTTAATGTATTCTCATTTTCTTATGTATTTATAATGGCA
ATGATGATACTGATGATATTTTAAGATGATGCCAGACCACAGGCTGATTTCTGCGTCTTTTGCCGAACGC
AGTGCATGTGCGGTTGTTGTTTTTTGGAATAGTTTCAATTTTCGGACTGTCCGCTTTGATTTCAGTTTCT
TGGCTTATTCAAAAAGCAAAGTAAAGCCAAAAAAGCGAGATGGCAATACCAAATGCGGCAAAACGGTAGT
GGAAGGAAAGGGGTGCGGGGCAGCGGAAGGAAGGGTGGGGCGGGGCGTGGCGGGGTCTGTGGCTGGGCGC
GACGTCACCGACGTTGGAGCCACTCCTTTGACCATGTGTGCGTGTGTGTATTATTCGTGTCTCGCCACTC
GCCGGTTGTTTTTTTCTTTTTATCTCGCTCTCTCTAGCGCCATCTCGTACGCATGCTCAACGCACCGCAT
GTTGCCGTGTCCTTTATGCGTCATTTTGGCTCGAAATAGGCAATTATTTAAACAAAGATTAGTCAACGAA
AACGCTAAAATAAATAAGTCTACAATATGGTTACTTATTGCCATGTGTGTGCAGCCAACGATAGCAACAA
AAGCAACAACACAGTGGCTTTCCCTCTTTCACTTTTTGTTTGCAAGCGCGTGCGAGCAAGACGGCACGAC
CGGCAAACGCAATTACGCTGACAAAGAGCAGACGAAGTTTTGGCCGAAAAACATCAAGGCGCCTGATACG
AATGCATTTGCAATAACAATTGCGATATTTAATATTGTTTATGAAGCTGTTTGACTTCAAAACACACAAA
AAAAAAAATAAAACAAATTATTTGAAAGAGAATTAGGAATCGGACAGCTTATCGTTACGGGCTAACAGCA
CACCGAGACGAAATAGCTTACCTGACGTCACAGCCTCTGGAAGAACTGCCGCCAAGCAGAGAGAGAGAGA
AAAAGAGGGAGAGCAGCTTAGACCGCATGTGCTTGTGTGTGAGGCGTCTCTCTCTTCGTCTCCTGTTTGC
GCAAACGCATAGACTGCACTGAGAAAATCGATTACCTATTTTTTATGAATGAATATTTGCACTATTACTA
TTCAAAACTATTAAGATAGCAATCACATTCAATAGCCAAATACTATACCACCTGAGCGATGCAACGAAAT
GATCAATTTGAGCAAAAATGCTGCATATTTAGGACGGCATCATTATAGAAATGCTTCTTGCTGTGTACTT
TTCTCTCGTCTGGCAGCTGTTTCGCCGTTATTGTTAAAACCGGCTTAAGTTAGGTGTGTTTTCTACGACT
AGTGATGCCCCTACTAGAAGATGTGTGTTGCACAAATGTCCCTGAATAACCAATTTGAAGTGCAGATAGC
AGTAAACGTAAGCTAATATGAATATTATTTAACTGTAATGTTTTAATATCGCTGGACATTACTAATAAAC
CCACTATAAACACATGTACATATGTATGTTTTGGCATACAATGAGTAGTTGGGGAAAAAATGTGTAAAAG
CACCGTGACCATCACAGCATAAAGATAACCAGCTGAAGTATCGAATATGAGTAACCCCCAAATTGAATCA
CATGCCGCAACTGATAGGACCCATGGAAGTACACTCTTCATGGCGATATACAAGACACACACAAGCACGA
ACACCCAGTTGCGGAGGAAATTCTCCGTAAATGAAAACCCAATCGGCGAACAATTCATACCCATATATGG
TAAAAGTTTTGAACGCGACTTGAGAGCGGAGAGCATTGCGGCTGATAAGGTTTTAGCGCTAAGCGGGCTT
TATAAAACGGGCTGCGGGACCAGTTTTCATATCACTACCGTTTGAGTTCTTGTGCTGTGTGGATACTCCT
CCCGACACAAAGCCGCTCCATCAGCCAGCAGTCGTCTAATCCAGAGACCCCGGATCGGGGTACCTACTAG
TCCAGTGTGGTGGAATTCCCGTGGCGTGACCTATGACCCCGCTCGATGCGAACGCAGAAAGCCAGTTCGC
GAATTGGGCATAACGATTGGATGCTAAACCAACAAGTGTTTGTGATCCAAGCCATAATTCTTACGTAACT
CCTCAAAGGGTTGTGAAATGTCGACTATTATCTACTCATATCACAGCCATTTTGATGAGTTTCGTGCGAA
TCTCGGCAGCGGATCAAAAAACATATATTTCATAACCGACTGAACCACGTCTTTCTTATACCATGTCGTT
AAAATGTTTGTGAACTTATGTATTCACAATCTCGAGTCTAGAGGGCCCTTCGAAGGTAAGCCTATCCCTA
ACCCTCTCCTCGGTCTCGATTCTACGCGTACCGGTCATCATCACCATCACCATTGAGTTTAAACCCGCTG
ATCAGCCTCGACTGTGCCTTCTAAGGCCTGAGCTCGCTGATCAGCCTCGATCGAGGATCCAGACATGATA
AGATACATTGATGAGTTTGGACAAACCACAACTAGAATGCAGTGAAAAAAATGCTTTATTTGTGAAATTT
GTGATGCTATTGCTTTATTTGTAACCATTATAAGCTGCAATAAACAAGTTAACAACAACAATTGCATTCA
TTTTATGTTTCAGGTTCAGGGGGAGGTGTGGGAGGTTTTTTAAAGCAAGTAAAACCTCTACAAATGTGGT
ATGGCTGATTATGATCAGTCGACCGATGCCCTTGAGAGCCTTCAACCCAGTCAGCTCCTTCCGGTGGGCG
CGGGGCATGACTATCGTCGCCGCACTTATGACTGTCTTCTTTATCATGCAACTCGTAGGACAGGTGCCGG
CAGCGCTCTGGGTCATTTTCGGCGAGGACCGCTTTCGCTGGAGCGCGACGATGATCGGCCTGTCGCTTGC
GGTATTCGGAATCTTGCACGCCCTCGCTCAAGCCTTCGTCACTGGTCCCGCCACCAAACGTTTCGGCGAG
AAGCAGGCCATTATCGCCGGCATGGCGGCCGACGCGCTGGGCTACGTCTTGCTGGCGTTCGCGACGCGAG
GCTGGATGGCCTTCCCCATTATGATTCTTCTCGCTTCCGGCGGCATCGGGATGCCCGCGTTGCAGGCCAT
GCTGTCCAGGCAGGTAGATGACGACCATCAGGGACAGCTTCAAGGATCGCTCGCGGCTCTTACCAGCCAG
CAAAAGGCCAGGAACCGTAAAAAGGCCGCGTTGCTGGCGTTTTTCCATAGGCTCCGCCCCCCTGACGAGC
ATCACAAAAATCGACGCTCAAGTCAGAGGTGGCGAAACCCGACAGGACTATAAAGATACCAGGCGTTTCC
CCCTGGAAGCTCCCTCGTGCGCTCTCCTGTTCCGACCCTGCCGCTTACCGGATACCTGTCCGCCTTTCTC
CCTTCGGGAAGCGTGGCGCTTTCTCAATGCTCACGCTGTAGGTATCTCAGTTCGGTGTAGGTCGTTCGCT
CCAAGCTGGGCTGTGTGCACGAACCCCCCGTTCAGCCCGACCGCTGCGCCTTATCCGGTAACTATCGTCT
TGAGTCCAACCCGGTAAGACACGACTTATCGCCACTGGCAGCAGCCACTGGTAACAGGATTAGCAGAGCG
AGGTATGTAGGCGGTGCTACAGAGTTCTTGAAGTGGTGGCCTAACTACGGCTACACTAGAAGGACAGTAT
TTGGTATCTGCGCTCTGCTGAAGCCAGTTACCTTCGGAAAAAGAGTTGGTAGCTCTTGATCCGGCAAACA
AACCACCGCTGGTAGCGGTGGTTTTTTTGTTTGCAAGCAGCAGATTACGCGCAGAAAAAAAGGATCTCAA
GAAGATCCTTTGATCTTTTCTACGGGGTCTGACGCTCAGTGGAACGAAAACTCACGTTAAGGGATTTTGG
TCATGAGATTATCAAAAAGGATCTTCACCTAGATCCTTTTAAATTAAAAATGAAGTTTTAAATCAATCTA
AAGTATATATGAGTAAACTTGGTCTGACAGTTACCAATGCTTAATCAGTGAGGCACCTATCTCAGCGATC
TGTCTATTTCGTTCATCCATAGTTGCCTGACTCCCCGTCGTGTAGATAACTACGATACGGGAGGGCTTAC
CATCTGGCCCCAGTGCTGCAATGATACCGCGAGACCCACGCTCACCGGCTCCAGATTTATCAGCAATAAA
CCAGCCAGCCGGAAGGGCCGAGCGCAGAAGTGGTCCTGCAACTTTATCCGCCTCCATCCAGTCTATTAAT
TGTTGCCGGGAAGCTAGAGTAAGTAGTTCGCCAGTTAATAGTTTGCGCAACGTTGTTGCCATTGCTGCAG
GCATCGTGGTGTCACGCTCGTCGTTTGGTATGGCTTCATTCAGCTCCGGTTCCCAACGATCAAGGCGAGT
TACATGATCCCCCATGTTGTGCAAAAAAGCGGTTAGCTCCTTCGGTCCTCCGATCGTTGTCAGAAGTAAG
TTGGCCGCAGTGTTATCACTCATGGTTATGGCAGCACTGCATAATTCTCTTACTGTCATGCCATCCGTAA
GATGCTTTTCTGTGACTGGTGAGTACTCAACCAAGTCATTCTGAGAATAGTGTATGCGGCGACCGAGTTG
CTCTTGCCCGGCGTCAACACGGGATAATACCGCGCCACATAGCAGAACTTTAAAAGTGCTCATCATTGGA
AAACGTTCTTCGGGGCGAAAACTCTCAAGGATCTTACCGCTGTTGAGATCCAGTTCGATGTAACCCACTC
GTGCACCCAACTGATCTTCAGCATCTTTTACTTTCACCAGCGTTTCTGGGTGAGCAAAAACAGGAAGGCA
AAATGCCGCAAAAAAGGGAATAAGGGCGACACGGAAATGTTGAATACTCATACTCTTCCTTTTTCAATAT
TATTGAAGCATTTATCAGGGTTATTGTCTCATGAGCGGATACATATTTGAATGTATTTAGAAAAATAAAC
AAATAGGGGTTCCGCGCACATTTCCCCGAAAAGTGCCACCTGACGTCTAAGAAACCATTATTATCATGAC
ATTAACCTATAAAAATAGGCGTATCACGAGGCCCTTTCGT
Features (pLannotate 1.2.2; 9 found; start..end, strand, type, name):
     56..2568    +  promoter       Ac5 promoter: Drosophila melanogaster actin 5C promoter
   2725..2793    +  ncRNA          mir-2: Accession: RF00047 - mir-2 microRNA precursor
   2925..2966    +  CDS            V5 tag: epitope tag from simian virus 5
   3066..3200    -  polyA_signal   SV40 poly(A) signal: SV40 polyadenylation signal
   3223..3307    -  CDS            large T antigen (fragment): large T antigen from SV40 (simian virus 40)
   3308..3778    +  CDS            TcR (fragment): tetracycline efflux protein; tet; confers resistance to tetracycline
   3822..4410    -  rep_origin     ori: high-copy-number ColE1/pMB1/pBR322/pUC origin of replication
   4581..5441    -  CDS            AmpR: β-lactamase; bla; confers resistance to ampicillin, carbenicillin, and related antibiotics
   5442..5546    -  promoter       AmpR promoter: bla
