[The description below was written by a language model from this plasmid's Addgene catalogue record and pLannotate feature annotations shown in this document.]
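Description:
pAc5.1A-Dm-miR-13a is a Drosophila expression plasmid built on the commercial pAc5.1A backbone, designed to overexpress the microRNA miR-13a in cultured fly cells. In bacteria it is maintained as a high-copy plasmid through a ColE1/pUC-type origin of replication and selected with ampicillin via the β-lactamase gene and its own promoter. The annotation also picks up short fragments of a tetracycline resistance gene and of SV40 large T antigen. These are backbone remnants rather than functional genes, and the plasmid carries no selectable marker for insect cells.

The payload is a 382 bp segment of the D. melanogaster miR-13a primary transcript, cloned between EcoRI and XhoI sites, both of which are retained. It sits downstream of the strong, constitutive actin 5C promoter. The feature table identifies the hairpin within the insert as a member of the mir-2 precursor family, consistent with miR-13a belonging to that family. Transcription from Ac5 yields a pri-miRNA-like RNA that terminates at the SV40 polyadenylation signal. This RNA is expected to be processed by the endogenous microRNA pathway into mature miR-13a. The backbone's V5 epitope tag coding sequence lies downstream of the insert, but because the insert is a noncoding RNA, the tag has no role here.

The associated publication examined mRNAs regulated by Drosha and Argonaute proteins in Drosophila, so the plasmid is suited to transient transfection experiments that supply miR-13a and test its effect on candidate target transcripts or reporters, although the record does not describe specific assays.
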