Addgene plasmid #22761: pAc5.1A-Dm-miR-13a
Depositing lab: Elisa Izaurralde. Depositing organization: Max Planck Institute for Developmental Biology. Publication: Genome-wide analysis of mRNAs regulated by Drosha and Argonaute proteins in Drosophila melanogaster. Rehwinkel J, Natalin P, Stark A, Brennecke J, Cohen SM, Izaurralde E. Mol Cell Biol. 2006 Apr . 26(8):2965-75. 10.1128/MCB.26.8.2965-2975.2006 PubMed 16581772.
Backbone
  Vector backbone: pAc5.1A
  Backbone manufacturer: Invitrogen
  Backbone size w/o insert (bp): 5348
  Vector type: Drosophila expression
Growth in bacteria
  Bacterial resistance: Ampicillin, 100 μg/mL
  Growth temperature: 37°C
  Growth strain: DH5alpha
  Growth instructions: Dh5 alpha and XL1-blue
  Copy number: High Copy
Gene/Insert
  Gene/Insert name: micro RNA 13a (alt name: miR-13a)
  Species: D. melanogaster (fly); primary transcript
  Insert size (bp): 382
  GenBank ID: NR_002027
  Entrez Gene: mir-13a (a.k.a. Dmel_CR32931, CR32931, Dmel\CR32931, MiR-13a, miR-13, miR-13a, miR13a)
  Cloning method: Restriction Enzyme; 5′ cloning site EcoRI (not destroyed); 3′ cloning site XhoI (not destroyed)
  Sequencing primers: 5′ Ac5 forward primer site; 3′ BGH reverse priming site
Terms and licenses: Academic/Nonprofit Terms; Industry Terms: Not Available to Industry
How to cite: pAc5.1A-Dm-miR-13a was a gift from Elisa Izaurralde (Addgene plasmid # 22761 ; http://n2t.net/addgene:22761 ; RRID:Addgene_22761)
