>Addgene plasmid #22761 | pAc5.1A-Dm-miR-13a | addgene partial sequence | sequence record 28625 | 22761 with BGH-rev
TCATGGTGAGGTGATGATGACCGGTACGCGCTAGAATCGAGACCGAGGAGAGGGTTAGGGATAGGCTTAC
CTTCGAAGGGCCCTCTAGACTCGAGATTGTGAATACATAAGTTCACAAACATTTTAACGACATGGTATAA
GAAAGACGTGGTTCAGTCGGTTATGAAATATATGTTTTTTGATCCGCTGCCGAGATTCGCACGAAACTCA
TCAAAATGGCTGTGATATGAGTAGATAATAGTCGACATTTCACAACCCTTTGAGGAGTTACGTAAGAATT
ATGGCTTGGATCACAAACACTTGTTGGTTTAGCATCCAATCGTTATGCCCAATTCGCGAACTGGCTTTCT
GCGTTCGCATCGAGCGGGGTCATAGGTCACGCCACGGGAATTCCACCACACTGGACTAGTAGGTACCCCG
ATCCGGGGTCTCTGGATTAGACGACTGCTGGCTGATGGAGCGGCTTTGTGTCGGGAGGAGTATCCACACA
GCACAAGAACTCA
